>Addgene plasmid #160305 | 56 pLIB_CBP | addgene full sequence | sequence record 317208 | Addgene NGS Result
GGCAGCAGCGAAGTCGAGGCATTTCTGTCCTGGCTGGCGAACGAGCGCAAGGTTTCGGTCTCCACGCATC
GTCAGGCATTGGCGGCCTTGCTGTTCTTCTACGGCAAGGTGCTGTGCACGGATCTGCCCTTGCTTCAGGA
GATCGGTAGACCTCGGCCGTCGCGGCGCTTGCCGGTGGTGCTGACCCCGGATGAAGTGGTTCGCATCCTC
GGTTTTCTGGAAGGCGAGCATCGTTTGTTCGCCCAGGACTCTAGCTATAGTTCTAGTGGTTGGCTACAGC
TTTGTTTGTACTATCAACAGGTTGAACTGCTGATCAACAGATCCTCTACGCGGCCGCGGTACCATAACTT
CGTATAGCATACATTATACGAAGTTATCTGGTTTTACTAGTATCGATTCGCGACCTACTCCGGAATATTA
ATAGATCATGGAGATAATTAAAATGATAACCATCTCGCAAATAAATAAGTATTTTACTGTTTTCGTAACA
GTTTTGTAATAAAAAAACCTATAAATATTCCGGATTATTCATACCGTCCCACCATCGGGCGCGGATCTAT
GAAGCGACGATGGAAAAAGAATTTCATAGCCGTCTCAGCAGCCAACCGCTTTAAGAAAATCTCATCCTCC
GGGGCACTTAGCAGCGGATCTCTGGAAGTTCTGTTCCAGGGGCCCGGATCCCGGTCCGACATATGAGCGC
GCGGAATTCAAAGGCCTACGTCGACGAGCTCACTAGTCGCGGCCGCTTTCGAATCTAGAGCCTGCAGTCT
CGACAAGCTTGTCGAGAAGTACTAGAGGATCATAATCAGCCATACCACATTTGTAGAGGTTTTACTTGCT
TTAAAAAACCTCCCACACCTCCCCCTGAACCTGAAACATAAAATGAATGCAATTGTTGTTGTTAACTTGT
TTATTGCAGCTTATAATGGTTACAAATAAAGCAATAGCATCACAAATTTCACAAATAAAGCATTTTTTTC
ACTGCATTCTAGTTGTGGTTTGTCCAAACTCATCAATGTATCTTATCATGTCTGGATCTGATCACTGCTT
GAGCCTAGAAGATCCGGCTGCTAACAAAGCCCGAAAGGAAGCTGAGTTGGCTGCTGCCACCGCTGAGCAA
TAACTATCATAACCCCTAGGAGATCCGAACCAGATAAGTGAAATCTAGTTCCAAACTATTTTGTCATTTT
TAATTTTCGTATTAGCTTACGACGCTACACCCAGTTCCCATCTATTTTGTCACTCTTCCCTAAATAATCC
TTAAAAACTCCATTTCCACCCCTCCCAGTTCCCAACTATTTTGTCCGCCCACAGCGGGGCATTTTTCTTC
CTGTTATGTTTTTAATCAAACATCCTGCCAACTCCATGTGACAAACCGTCATCTTCGGCTACTTTTTCTC
TGTCACAGAATGAAAATTTTTCTGTCATCTCTTCGTTATTAATGTTTGTAATTGACTGAATATCAACGCT
TATTTGCAGCCTGAATGGCGAATGGG
[124 nt withheld, positions 1497-1620]
C
[91 nt withheld, positions 1622-1712]
A
[49 nt withheld, positions 1714-1762]
CCTTTGACGTTGGAGTCCACGTTCTT
[37 nt withheld, positions 1789-1825]
ACCCTATCTCGGTCTATTCTTTTGATTTATAAGGGATTTTGCCGATTTCGGCCTATTGGTTAAAAAATGA
GCTGATTTAACAAAAATTTAACGCGAATTTTAACAAAATATTAACGCTTACAATTTAGGTGGCACTTTTC
GGGGAAATGTGCGCGGAACCCCTATTTGTTTATTTTTCTAAATACATTCAAATATGTATCCGCTCATGAG
ACAATAACCCTGATAAATGCTTCAATAATATTGAAAAAGGAAGAGTATGAGTATTCAACATTTCCGTGTC
GCCCTTATTCCCTTTTTTGCGGCATTTTGCCTTCCTGTTTTTGCTCACCCAGAAACGCTGGTGAAAGTAA
AAGATGCTGAAGATCAGTTGGGTGCACGAGTGGGTTACATCGAACTGGATCTCAACAGCGGTAAGATCCT
TGAGAGTTTTCGCCCCGAAGAACGTTTTCCAATGATGAGCACTTTTAAAGTTCTGCTATGTGGCGCGGTA
TTATCCCGTATTGACGCCGGGCAAGAGCAACTCGGTCGCCGCATACACTATTCTCAGAATGACTTGGTTG
AGTACTCACCAGTCACAGAAAAGCATCTTACGGATGGCATGACAGTAAGAGAATTATGCAGTGCTGCCAT
AACCATGAGTGATAACACTGCGGCCAACTTACTTCTGACAACCATCGGTGGACCGAAGGAATTAACCGCT
TTTTTGCACAACATGGGGGATCATGTAACTCGCCTTGATCGTTGGGAACCGGAGCTGAATGAAGCCATAC
CAAACGACGAGCGTGACACCACGATGCCTGTAGCAATGGCAACAACGTTGCGCAAACTATTAACTGGCGA
ACTACTTACTCTAGCTTCCCGGCAACAATTAATAGACTGGATGGAGGCGGATAAAGTTGCAGGACCACTT
CTGCGCTCGGCCCTTCCGGCTGGCTGGTTTATTGCTGATAAATCTGGAGCCGGTGAGCGTGGGTCTCGCG
GTATCATTGCAGCACTGGGGCCAGATGGTAAGCCCTCCCGTATCGTAGTTATCTACACGACGGGGAGTCA
GGCAACTATGGATGAACGAAATAGACAGATCGCTGAGATAGGTGCCTCACTGATTAAGCATTGGTAACTG
TCAGACCAAGTTTACTCATATATACTTTAGATTGATTTAAAACTTCATTTTTAATTTAAAAGGATCTAGG
TGAAGATCCTTTTTGATAATCTCATGACCAAAATCCCTTAACGTGAGTTTTCGTTCCACTGAGCGTCAGA
CCCCGTAGAAAAGATCAAAGGATCTTCTTGAGATCCTTTTTTTCTGCGCGTAATCTGCTGCTTGCAAACA
AAAAAACCACCGCTACCAGCGGTGGTTTGTTTGCCGGATCAAGAGCTACCAACTCTTTTTCCGAAGGTAA
CTGGCTTCAGCAGAGCGCAGATACCAAATACTATTCTTCTAGTGTAGCCGTAGTTAGGCCACCACTTCAA
GAACTCTGTAGCACCGCCTACATACCTCGCTCTGCTAATCCTGTTACCAGTGGCTGCTGCCAGTGGCGAT
AAGTCGTGTCTTACCGGGTTGGACTCAAGACGATAGTTACCGGATAAGGCGCAGCGGTCGGGCTGAACGG
GGGGTTCGTGCACACAGCCCAGCTTGGAGCGAACGACCTACACCGAACTGAGATACCTACAGCGTGAGCT
ATGAGAAAGCGCCACGCTTCCCGAAGGGAGAAAGGCGGACAGGTATCCGGTAAGCGGCAGGGTCGGAACA
GGAGAGCGCACGAGGGAGCTTCCAGGGGGAAACGCCTGGTATCTTTATAGTCCTGTCGGGTTTCGCCACC
TCTGACTTGAGCGTCGATTTTTGTGATGCTCGTCAGGGGGGCGGAGCCTATGGAAAAACGCCAGCAACGC
GGCCTTTTTACGGTTCCTGGCCTTTTGCTGGCCTTTTGCTCACATGTTCTTTCCTGCGTTATCCCCTGAT
TCTGTGGATAACCGTATTACCGCCTTTGAGTGAGCTGATACCGCTCGCCGCAGCCGAACGACCGAGCGCA
GCGAGTCAGTGAGCGAGGAAGCGGAAGAGCGCCTGATGCGGTATTTTCTCCTTACGCATCTGTGCGGTAT
TTCACACCGCATAGACCAGCCGCGTAACCTGGCAAAATCGGTTACGGTTGAGTAATAAATGGATGCCCTG
CGTAAGCGGGTGTGGGCGGACAATAAAGTCTTAAACTGAACAAAATAGATCTAAACTATGACAATAAAGT
CTTAAACTAGACAGAATAGTTGTAAACTGAAATCAGTCCAGTTATGCTGTGAAAAAGCATACTGGACTTT
TGTTATGGCTAAAGCAAACTCTTCATTTTCTGAAGTGCAAATTGCCCGTCGTATTAAAGAGGGGCGTGGC
CAAGGGCATGGTAAAGACTATATTCGCGGCGTTGTGACAATTTACCGAACAACTCCGCGGCCGGGAAGCC
GATCTCGGCTTGAACGAATTGTTAGGTGGCGGTACTTGGGTCGATATCAAAGTGCATCACTTCTTCCCGT
ATGCCCAACTTTGTATAGAGAGCCACTGCGGGATCGTCACCGTAATCTGCTTGCACGTAGATCACATAAG
CACCAAGCGCGTTGGCCTCATGCTTGAGGAGATTGATGAGCGCGGTGGCAATGCCCTGCCTCCGGTGCTC
GCCGGAGACTGCGAGATCATAGATATAGATCTCACTACGCGGCTGCTCAAACTTGGGCAGAACGTAAGCC
GCGAGAGCGCCAACAACCGCTTCTTGGTCGAAGGCAGCAAGCGCGATGAATGTCTTACTACGGAGCAAGT
TCCCGAGGTAATCGGAGTCCGGCTGATGTTGGGAGTAGGTGGCTACGTCTCCGAACTCACGACCGAAAAG
ATCAAGAGCAGCCCGCATGGATTTGACTTGGTCAGGGCCGAGCCTACATGTGCGAATGATGCCAATACTT
GAGCCACCTAACTTTGTTTTAGGGCGACTGCCCTGCTGCGTAACATCGTTGCTGCTGCGTAACATCGTTG
CTGCTCCATAACATCAAACATCGACCCACGGCGTAACGCGCTTGCTGCTTGGATGCCCGAGGCATAGACT
GTACAAAAAAACAGTCATAACAAGCCATGAAAACCGCCACTGCGCCGTTACCACCGCTGCGTTCGGTCAA
GGTTCTGGACCAGTTGCGTGAGCGCATACGCTACTTGCATTACAGTTTACGAACCGAACAGGCTTATGTC
AACTGGGTTTGTGCCTTCATCCGTTTCCACGGTGTGCGTCACCCGGCAACCTTG
Features (pLannotate 1.2.2; 18 found; start..end, strand, type, name):
    288..315     -  rep_origin     R6K γ ori (fragment): γ replication origin from E. coli plasmid R6K; requires the R6K initiator protein pi for replication
    344..377     +  protein_bind   loxP: Cre-mediated recombination occurs in the 8-bp core sequence (GCATACAT). Cre recombinase
    425..516     +  promoter       polyhedrin promoter: polh from Autographa californica; promoter for the baculovirus polyhedrin gene
    562..639     +  CDS            CBP: calmodulin-binding peptide derived from skeletal muscle myosin light chain kinase; binds calmodulin with nanomolar affinity in the presence of calcium
    798..881     +  CDS            large T antigen (fragment): large T antigen from SV40 (simian virus 40)
    904..1038    +  polyA_signal   SV40 poly(A) signal: SV40 polyadenylation signal
   1067..1116    +  CDS            SET1 (fragment): solubility-enhancement tag derived from T7 phage gene 10B
   1148..1313    -  mobile_element Tn7L: mini-Tn7 element (left end of the Tn7 transposon) Tn7
   1476..1492    +  CDS            lacZα (fragment): LacZα fragment of β-galactosidase; lacZ fragment
   1497..1951    +  rep_origin     f1 ori (sequence partly withheld): f1 bacteriophage origin of replication; arrow indicates direction of (+) strand synthesis
   1977..2081    +  promoter       AmpR promoter: bla
   2082..2942    +  CDS            AmpR: β-lactamase; bla; confers resistance to ampicillin, carbenicillin, and related antibiotics
   3113..3701    +  rep_origin     ori: high-copy-number ColE1/pMB1/pBR322/pUC origin of replication
   3887..3938    -  misc_feature   bom (fragment): basis of mobility region from pBR322
   4006..4230    -  mobile_element Tn7R: mini-Tn7 element (right end of the Tn7 transposon) Tn7
   4297..4830    -  CDS            GmR: gentamycin acetyltransferase; aacC1; confers resistance to gentamycin
   5019..5047    -  promoter       Pc promoter: intI1 (promoter lies within the coding sequence); class 1 integron promoter
   5025..288     -  CDS            YPR2_ECOLX (fragment) (across the origin): Protein predicted: Swiss-Prot protein existence level 4. From Escherichia coli.
