[The description below was written by a language model from this plasmid's Addgene catalogue record and pLannotate feature annotations shown in this document.]
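Description:
56 pLIB_CBP is an empty insect-cell expression backbone from the InteBac vector suite, built on pLIB with a multiple cloning site altered for compatibility across that system and with an N-terminal calmodulin-binding peptide (CBP) tag added. The 5.1 kb plasmid is propagated in standard E. coli strains through a high-copy ColE1/pUC-type origin and selected with ampicillin via the β-lactamase gene. An f1 origin is also present.

The expression cassette consists of the baculovirus polyhedrin promoter, which drives very strong late-phase transcription in infected insect cells, followed by the CBP coding sequence and then an SV40 polyadenylation signal. According to the record, the tag is separated from the cloning position by a 3C protease site, although this site is not annotated in the feature table. A gene of interest, inserted by Gibson assembly, is therefore expressed as a CBP fusion that can be captured on calmodulin resin in the presence of calcium and then released from its tag by 3C cleavage.

The cassette lies together with a gentamicin acetyltransferase gene, driven by the Pc integron promoter, between the Tn7L and Tn7R ends. This mini-Tn7 arrangement allows transposition into a baculoviral bacmid carried in E. coli, with gentamicin selecting for the transposed segment, and the resulting recombinant bacmid is used to generate baculovirus. A loxP site upstream of the polyhedrin promoter offers a Cre recombination target, as used in related systems for fusing plasmids. Several short annotated fragments (R6K γ ori, lacZα, SET1, large T antigen) appear to be residual or incidental matches rather than functional parts. No insert is present.
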