Addgene plasmid #160305: 56 pLIB_CBP
Purpose: (Empty Backbone) N-term 3C cleavable CBP tag for insect cell expression
Depositing lab: John Weir. Depositing organization: Friedrich Miescher Laboratory. Publication: InteBac - An integrated bacterial and baculovirus expression vector suite. Altmannova V, Blaha A, Astrinidis S, Reichle H, Weir JR. Protein Sci. 2020 Sep 21. doi: 10.1002/pro.3957. PubMed 32955754.
Backbone
  Vector backbone: pLIB
  Modifications to backbone: MCS altered for full compatibility within InteBac, N-terminal 3C-cleavable CBP tag added
  Vector type: Insect Expression
  Promoter: polyhydrin
  Selectable markers: Gentamicin
  Tag / fusion protein: CBP (N terminal on backbone)
Growth in bacteria
  Bacterial resistance: Ampicillin, 100 μg/mL
  Growth temperature: 37°C
  Growth strain: DH5alpha
  Copy number: High Copy
Gene/Insert
  Cloning method: Gibson Cloning
Terms and licenses: Academic/Nonprofit Terms; Industry Terms: Not Available to Industry
How to cite: 56 pLIB_CBP was a gift from John Weir (Addgene plasmid # 160305 ; http://n2t.net/addgene:160305 ; RRID:Addgene_160305)
